Addgene plasmid #236304: NKIRAS2-P1
Purpose: Study the role and mechanism of the NKIRAS2-P1 3' UTR in regulating gene function.
Depositing lab: Angela Ting. Depositing organization: University of Texas MD Anderson Cancer Center. Publication: Differentiation in the human urothelia is defined by distinct alternative polyadenylation. Le NB, Sona S, Santo B, Zhang Y, Ou R, Schweickart RA, Kochat V, Padron WI, Rai K, Lee SH, Yi JM, Wessely O, Lee BH, Ting AH. Cell Rep. 2026 Jan 13;45(1):116839. doi: 10.1016/j.celrep.2025.116839. PubMed 41533515.
Backbone
  Vector backbone: pmirGLO Dual-Luciferase miRNA Target Expression Vector
  Vector type: Mammalian Expression
Growth in bacteria
  Bacterial resistance: Ampicillin, 100 μg/mL
  Growth temperature: 37°C
  Growth strain: DH5alpha
  Copy number: High Copy
Gene/Insert
  Gene/Insert name: NKIRAS2-P1 3'UTR
  Species: H. sapiens (human)
  Entrez Gene: NKIRAS2 (a.k.a. KBRAS2, kappaB-Ras2)
  Cloning method: Gibson Cloning
Terms and licenses: Academic/Nonprofit Terms; Industry Terms: Not Available to Industry
How to cite: NKIRAS2-P1 was a gift from Angela Ting (Addgene plasmid # 236304 ; http://n2t.net/addgene:236304 ; RRID:Addgene_236304)
