[The description below was written by a language model from this plasmid's Addgene catalogue record and pLannotate feature annotations shown in this document.]
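Description:
NKIRAS2-P1 is a mammalian dual-luciferase reporter plasmid built on the pmirGLO Dual-Luciferase miRNA Target Expression Vector, carrying a 3' UTR from the human NKIRAS2 gene (also called KBRAS2 or kappaB-Ras2) introduced by Gibson cloning. It is propagated in E. coli from a high-copy ColE1/pUC-type origin with ampicillin selection through β-lactamase, and a ColE1-derived cer site helps keep the plasmid monomeric.

The primary reporter is the synthetic firefly luciferase gene luc2 driven by a PGK promoter (annotated by the tool as the mouse version). The stretch between the end of luc2 and the SV40 poly(A) signal is not annotated as NKIRAS2. It contains only short fragment matches (C9orf85, TINCR, MCS, T7 terminator and similar), which are probably incidental similarity hits rather than functional parts. This is where a 3' UTR insert would be expected in this backbone, so the cloned sequence would become part of the luciferase transcript, though the table does not mark its boundaries. A second cassette uses the SV40 enhancer/early promoter to express human codon-optimized Renilla luciferase followed closely by a neomycin/kanamycin phosphotransferase coding sequence, ending in a synthetic poly(A) signal. This supplies an internal normalization control, and in principle G418 selection in mammalian cells.

The stated purpose is to study the role and mechanism of the NKIRAS2-P1 3' UTR in regulating gene function, with firefly signal relative to Renilla reflecting the UTR's effect on expression. The associated work concerns alternative polyadenylation in human urothelial differentiation, so "P1" may denote a particular polyadenylation-site isoform, but the record does not define the term.
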