Features (pLannotate 1.2.2; 20 found; start..end, strand, type, name):
      1..589     +  rep_origin     ori: high-copy-number ColE1/pMB1/pBR322/pUC origin of replication
    747..1607    -  CDS            AmpR: β-lactamase; bla; confers resistance to ampicillin, carbenicillin, and related antibiotics
   1608..1712    -  promoter       AmpR promoter: bla
   1755..1847    +  CDS            tnpA (fragment): TN5P_ECOLX - Also known as tnp. Experimental evidence at protein level: Swiss-Prot protein existence level 1. Mediates transposition of transposon Tn5 by a 'cut and paste' mechanism. First, the monomeric transposase binds the 19 bp inverted DNA repeats flanking the transposon. Then, dimerization of the DNA- bound transposase creates a synaptic DNA complex. After nicking of the first DNA strand, excision of the transposon proceeds through a series of intermediates. The transposase then mediates the insertion of the transposon at a new site by strand transfer. The activity of the wild- type tran
   1868..1916    -  polyA_signal   poly(A) signal: synthetic polyadenylation signal
   1980..2772    -  CDS            NeoR/KanR (fragment): aminoglycoside phosphotransferase from Tn5; aph(3')-II (or nptII); confers resistance to neomycin, kanamycin, and G418 (Geneticin®)
   2823..3755    -  CDS            hRluc: Renilla luciferase human codon-optimized
   3806..4163    -  promoter       SV40 promoter: SV40 enhancer and early promoter
   4228..4279    +  misc_feature   bom (fragment): basis of mobility region from pBR322
   4280..4312    -  rep_origin     M13 ori (fragment): M13 bacteriophage origin of replication; arrow indicates direction of (+) strand synthesis
   4317..4385    +  CDS            large T antigen (fragment): large T antigen from SV40 (simian virus 40)
   4408..4529    +  polyA_signal   SV40 poly(A) signal: SV40 polyadenylation signal
   4551..4570    -  terminator     T7 terminator (fragment): transcription terminator for bacteriophage T7 RNA polymerase
   4578..4627    -  CDS            SET1 (fragment): solubility-enhancement tag derived from T7 phage gene 10B
   4634..4657    -  misc_feature   MCS (fragment): pUC18/19 multiple cloning site
   4696..4797    +  CDS            C9orf85 (fragment): CI085_HUMAN - Experimental evidence at protein level: Swiss-Prot protein existence level 1. From Homo sapiens (Human).
   4876..5010    -  CDS            TINCR (fragment): TINCR_HUMAN - Also known as LINC00036 Experimental evidence at protein level: Swiss-Prot protein existence level 1. From Homo sapiens (Human).
   5607..7259    -  CDS            luciferase: firefly luciferase synthetic luc2 version of the luciferase gene
   7306..7805    -  promoter       PGK promoter: mouse phosphoglycerate kinase 1 promoter
   7862..8145    -  misc_feature   cer region: ColE1-derived recombination site that helps to maintain plasmids as monomers
>Addgene plasmid #236304 | NKIRAS2-P1 | addgene full sequence | sequence record 469295 | Addgene NGS Result
TTGAAATCCTTTTTTTCTGCGCGTAATCTGCTGCTTGCAAACAAAAAAACCACCGCTACCAGCGGTGGTT
TGTTTGCCGGATCAAGAGCTACCAACTCTTTTTCCGAAGGTAACTGGCTTCAGCAGAGCGCAGATACCAA
ATACTGTCCTTCTAGTGTAGCCGTAGTTAGGCCACCACTTCAAGAACTCTGTAGCACCGCCTACATACCT
CGCTCTGCTAATCCTGTTACCAGTGGCTGCTGCCAGTGGCGATAAGTCGTGTCTTACCGGGTTGGACTCA
AGACGATAGTTACCGGATAAGGCGCAGCGGTCGGGCTGAACGGGGGGTTCGTGCACACAGCCCAGCTTGG
AGCGAACGACCTACACCGAACTGAGATACCTACAGCGTGAGCTATGAGAAAGCGCCACGCTTCCCGAAGG
GAGAAAGGCGGACAGGTATCCGGTAAGCGGCAGGGTCGGAACAGGAGAGCGCACGAGGGAGCTTCCAGGG
GGAAACGCCTGGTATCTTTATAGTCCTGTCGGGTTTCGCCACCTCTGACTTGAGCGTCGATTTTTGTGAT
GCTCGTCAGGGGGGCGGAGCCTATGGAAAAACGCCAGCAACGCGGCCTTTTTACGGTTCCTGGCCTTTTG
CTGGCCTTTTGCTCACATGTTCTTTCCTGCGTTATCCCCTGATTCTGTGGATAACCGTATTACCGCCTTT
GAGTGAGCTGATACCGGTTGGGCGTCGCTTGGTCGGTCATTTCGAATTACCAATGCTTAATCAGTGAGGC
ACCTATCTCAGCGATCTGTCTATTTCGTTCATCCATAGTTGCCTGACTCCCCGTCGTGTAGATAACTACG
ATACGGGAGGGCTTACCATCTGGCCCCAGTGCTGCAATGATACCGCGAGACCCACGCTCACCGGCTCCAG
ATTTATCAGCAATAAACCAGCCAGCCGGAAGGGCCGAGCGCAGAAGTGGTCCTGCAACTTTATCCGCCTC
CATCCAGTCTATTAATTGTTGCCGGGAAGCTAGAGTAAGTAGTTCGCCAGTTAATAGTTTGCGCAACGTT
GTTGCCATTGCTACAGGCATCGTGGTGTCACGCTCGTCGTTTGGTATGGCTTCATTCAGCTCCGGTTCCC
AACGATCAAGGCGAGTTACATGATCCCCCATGTTGTGCAAAAAAGCGGTTAGCTCCTTCGGTCCTCCGAT
AGTTGTCAGAAGTAAGTTGGCCGCAGTGTTATCACTCATGGTTATGGCAGCACTGCATAATTCTCTTACT
GTCATGCCATCCGTAAGATGCTTTTCTGTGACTGGTGAGTACTCAACCAAGTCATTCTGAGAATAGTGTA
TGCGGCGACCGAGTTGCTCTTGCCCGGCGTCAATACGGGATAATACCGCGCCACATAGCAGAACTTTGAA
AGTGCTCATCATTGGAAAACGTTCTTCGGGGCGAAAACTCTCAAGGATCTTACCGCTGTTGAGATCCAGT
TCGATGTAACCCACTCGTGCACCCAACTGATCTTCAGCATCTTTTACTTTCACCAGCGTTTCTGGGTGAG
CAAAAACAGGAAGGCAAAATGCCGCAAAAAAGGGAATAAGGGCGACACGGAAATGTTGAATACTCATACT
CTTCCTTTTTCAATATTATTGAAGCATTTATCAGGGTTATTGTCTCATGAGCGGATACATATTTGAATGT
ATTTAGAAAAATAAACAAATAGGGGTTCCGCGCACATTTCCCCGAAAAGTGCCACCTGACGTCTAAGAAA
CCATTACGTAGAAAGCCAGTCCGCAGAAACGGTGCTGACCCCGGATGAATGTCAGCTACTGGGCTATCTG
GACAAGGGAAAACGCAAGCGCAAAGAGGATCCTTATCGCTATCGATTCACACAAAAAACCAACACACAGA
TGTAATGAAAATAAAGATATTTTATTGCGGCCATCGTGATGGCAGGTTGGGCGTCGCTTGGTCGGTCATT
TCGAACCCCAGAGTCCCGCTCAGAAGAACTCGTCAAGAAGGCGATAGAAGGCGATGCGCTGCGAATCGGG
AGCGGCGATACCGTAAAGCACGAGGAAGCGGTCAGCCCATTCGCCGCCAAGCTCTTCAGCAATATCACGG
GTAGCCAACGCTATGTCCTGATAGCGGTCCGCCACACCCAGCCGGCCACAGTCGATGAATCCAGAAAAGC
GGCCATTTTCCACCATGATATTCGGCAAGCAGGCATCGCCATGGGTCACGACGAGATCCTCGCCGTCGGG
CATGCGCGCCTTGAGCCTGGCGAACAGTTCGGCTGGCGCGAGCCCCTGATGCTCTTCGTCCAGATCATCC
TGATCGACAAGACCGGCTTCCATCCGAGTACGTGCTCGCTCGATGCGATGTTTCGCTTGGTGGTCGAATG
GGCAGGTAGCCGGATCAAGCGTATGCAGCCGCCGCATTGCATCAGCCATGATGGATACTTTCTCGGCAGG
AGCAAGGTGAGATGACAGGAGATCCTGCCCCGGCACTTCGCCCAATAGCAGCCAGTCCCTTCCCGCTTCA
GTGACAACGTCGAGCACAGCTGCGCAAGGAACGCCCGTCGTGGCCAGCCACGATAGCCGCGCTGCCTCGT
CCTGCAGTTCATTCAGGGCACCGGACAGGTCGGTCTTGACAAAAAGAACCGGGCGCCCCTGCGCTGACAG
CCGGAACACGGCGGCATCAGAGCAGCCGATTGTCTGTTGTGCCCAGTCATAGCCGAATAGCCTCTCCACC
CAAGCGGCCGGAGAACCTGCGTGCAATCCATCTTGTTCAATCCCTCCGGAGCCTCCGCCACCTGATCCGC
CACCTCCGCTCCCACCACCGGTCTGCTCGTTCTTCAGCACGCGCTCCACGAAGCTCTTGATGTACTTACC
CATTTCATCTGGAGCGTCCTCCTGGCTGAAGTGGAGGCCCTTCACCTTCACGAACTCGGTGTTAGGGAAC
TTCTTAGCTCCCTCGACAATAGCGTTGGAAAAGAACCCAGGGTCGGACTCGATGAACATCTTAGGCAGAT
CGTCGCTGGCCCGAAGGTAGGCGTTGTAGTTGCGGACAATCTGGACGACGTCGGGCTTGCCTCCCTTAAC
GAGAGGGATCTCGCGAGGCCAGGAGAGGGTAGGCCGTCTAACCTCGCCCTTCTCCTTGAATGGCTCCAGG
TAGGCAGCGAACTCCTCAGGCTCCAGTTTCCGCATGATCTTGCTTGGGAGCATGGTCTCGACGAAGAAGT
TATTCTCAAGCACCATTTTCTCGCCCTCTTCGCTCTTGATCAGGGCGATATCCTCCTCGATGTCAGGCCA
CTCGTCCCAGGACTCGATCACGTCCACGACACTCTCAGCATGGACGATGGCCTTGATCTTGTCTTGGTGC
TCGTAGGAGTAGTGAAAGGCCAGACAAGCCCCCCAGTCGTGGCCCACAAAGATGATTTTCTTTGGAAGGT
TCAGCAGCTCGAACCAAGCGGTGAGGTACTTGTAGTGATCCAGGAGGCGATATGAGCCATTCCCGCTCTT
GCCGGACTTACCCATTCCGATCAGATCAGGGATGATGCATCTAGCCACGGGCTCGATGTGAGGCACGACG
TGCCTCCACAGGTAGCTGGAGGCAGCGTTACCATGCAGAAAAATCACGGCGTTCTCGGCGTGCTTCTCGG
AATCATAGTAGTTGATGAAGGAGTCCAGCACGTTCATTTGCTTGCAGCGAGCCCACCACTGAGGCCCAGT
GATCATGCGTTTGCGTTGCTCGGGGTCGTACACCTTGGAAGCCATGGTGGCTCCAGCCTTTGGTTCGAGA
CTGTTGTGTCAGAAGAATCAAGCTTTTTGCAAAAGCCTAGGCCTCCAAAAAAGCCTCCTCACTACTTCTG
GAATAGCTCAGAGGCCGAGGCGGCCTCGGCCTCTGCATAAATAAAAAAAATTAGTCAGCCATGGGGCGGA
GAATGGGCGGAACTGGGCGGAGTTAGGGGCGGGATGGGCGGAGTTAGGGGCGGGACTATGGTTGCTGACT
AATTGAGATGCATGCTTTGCATACTTCTGCCTGCTGGGGAGCCTGGGGACTTTCCACACCTGGTTGCTGA
CTAATTGAGATGCATGCTTTGCATACTTCTGCCTGCTGGGGAGCCTGGGGACTTTCCACACCCTAACTGA
CACACATTCCACAGCTGGTTCTTTCCGCCTCAGAAGGTACCTAACCAAGTTCCTCTTTCAGAGGTTATTT
CAGGCCATGGTGCTGCGCAGATCCGCGTATGCGGTGTGAAATACCGCACAGATGCGTAAGGAGAAAATAC
CGCATCAGGAAATTGTAAGCGTTAATATTTTGTTAAAATTCGATTTTACCACATTTGTAGAGGTTTTACT
TGCTTAAAAAAACCTCCCACATCTCCCCCTGAACCTGAAACATAAAATGAATGCAATTGTTGTTGTTAAC
TTGTTTATTGCAGCTTATAATGGTTACAAATAAAGCAATAGCATCACAAATTTCACAAATAAAGCATTTT
TTTCACTGCATTCTAGTTGTGGTTTGTCCAAACTCATCAATGTATCTTATCATGTCTGCTCGAAGCGGCC
GCCCCAAGGGGTTATGCTAGTTATTGCTCAGCGGTGGCAGCAGCCAACTCAGCTTCCTTTCGGGCTTTGT
TAGCAGCCGGATCAGCTTGCATGCCTGCAGGTCGACTATTGGTAGGGGTGGGGAATTTTTTTTTTTTTTT
CGAGATGGAGTCTTGCTCTGTTGACCAGGCTGGAGTGCAGTGGCACGATCTCGGCTCACTGCAGCCTCCG
CCTTCTGAGTTCAAGCAATTCTCCTGCCTCAGCCTCCCCGGGTAGCTGGGATTACAGGCATGTGCCACTA
CGCCCGGCTAACTTTTGTATTTTTGGCAGAGATGGGGTTTCACAATGTTGGCCAGGCTGGTCGTGAACTC
CTGACCTCAAGTAATCGACCCGCCTTGGCCTCCCAAAGTGCTGGGATTACAGGGGTGAGCCACTGAGCCC
AGCCAGGGGTGGGGGATTTAAAACAGAAAACTACACTCCCAGGAGGCCAACTTCTTCCAGCCAAGAAAAG
GACAGGAGAAAGGTCAGGGTGAGGGATGAGGAGACGCCTAATGCCAGTATAGGAGCATATTTGTGTGTGC
ACAACTAAATGCATACACACAATACCTGGACACCCTTTTTCTGGAGTCCAGGCTGGTGCCATAAGTGTGT
GTGTGTCGCTGATGGGAAGCCCAGAGGGTGGGGCCCCTACCTATAATAGGAACTCAGACCCAAGAAGGGA
CACTGCTGCGTGGTGACTCTGCTTCCTGTCTGGGGCAGCTGGAAGGGACAGTGACCCACAACTGCCCCAG
GAGACAGTGGAGCAGATCCTCTAAAAGCTGGGATGGGGAGTAGGCTGGGAGGGCTGAGGAAGGGGATGTC
AACCAAGAGTATTTGCACTTCCCAGAGGTGAGAGGGAGCAAAGTGGCTGGGGCGTGGCCTGGCGGGGAGC
TCCCTGGCTGACTGGGAAAGACAGCTTGTCCTCTACTTTGCCCTCAACACATCTACCAGAGCCCCAGACA
CTGAAATGGGGCTGGGATCGTGAAAGAGGAACGGCAGCTCTACTCGAGGCTAGCGAGCTCGTTTAAACAA
CTAGAATTACACGGCGATCTTGCCGCCCTTCTTGGCCTTAATGAGAATCTCGCGGATCTTGCGGGCGTCC
AACTTGCCGGTCAGTCCTTTAGGCACCTCGTCCACGAACACAACACCACCGCGCAGCTTCTTGGCGGTTG
TAACCTGGCTGGCCACATAGTCCACGATCTCCTTCTCGGTCATGGTTTTACCGTGTTCCAGCACGACGAC
TGCGGCGGGCAGCTCGCCGGCATCGTCGTCGGGCAGGCCGGCGACCCCGGCGTCGAAGATGTTGGGGTGT
TGCAGCAGGATGCTCTCCAGTTCGGCTGGGGCTACCTGGTAGCCCTTGTATTTGATCAGGCTCTTCAGCC
GGTCCACGATGAAGAAGTGCTCGTCCTCGTCCCAGTAGGCGATGTCGCCGCTGTGCAGCCAGCCGTCCTT
GTCGATGAGAGCGTTTGTAGCCTCGGGGTTGTTAACGTAGCCGCTCATGATCATGGGGCCACGGACGCAC
AGCTCGCCGCGCTGGTTCACACCCAGTGTCTTACCGGTGTCCAAGTCCACCACCTTAGCCTCGAAGAAGG
GCACCACCTTGCCTACTGCGCCAGGCTTGTCGTCCCCTTCGGGGGTGATCAGAATGGCGCTGGTTGTTTC
TGTCAGGCCGTAGCCCTGGCGGATGCCTGGTAGGTGGAAGCGTTTGGCCACGGCCTCACCTACCTCCTTG
CTGAGCGGCGCCCCGCCGCTGGCGATCTCGTGCAAGTTGCTTAGGTCGTACTTGTCGATGAGAGTGCTCT
TAGCGAAGAAGCTAAATAGTGTGGGCACCAGCAGGGCAGATTGAATCTTATAGTCTTGCAAGCTGCGCAA
GAATAGCTCCTCCTCGAAGCGGTACATGAGCACGACCCGAAAGCCGCAGATCAAGTAGCCCAGCGTGGTG
AACATGCCGAAGCCGTGGTGAAATGGCACCACGCTGAGGATAGCGGTGTCGGGGATGATCTGGTTGCCGA
AGATGGGGTCGCGGGCATGACTGAATCGGACACAAGCGGTGCGGTGCGGTAGGGCTACGCCCTTGGGCAA
TCCGGTACTGCCACTACTGTTCATGATCAGGGCGATGGTTTTGTCCCGGTCGAAGCTCTCGGGCACGAAG
TCGTACTCGTTGAAGCCGGGTGGCAAATGGGAAGTCACGAAGGTGTACATGCTTTGGAAGCCCTGGTAGT
CGGTCTTGCTATCCATGATGATGATCTTTTGTATGATCGGTAGCTTCTTTTGCACGTTGAGGATCTTTTG
CAGCCCTTTCTTGCTCACGAATACGACGGTGGGCTGGCTGATGCCCATGCTGTTCAGCAGCTCGCGCTCG
TTGTAGATGTCGTTAGCTGGGGCCACAGCCACACCGATGAACAGGGCACCCAACACGGGCATGAAGAACT
GCAAGCTATTCTCGCTGCACACCACGATCCGATGGTTTGTATTCAGCCCATAGCGCTTCATAGCTTCTGC
CAGCCGAACGCTCATCTCGAAGTACTCGGCGTAGGTAATGTCCACCTCGATATGTGCGTCGGTAAAGGCG
ATGGTGCCGGGCACCAGGGCGTAGCGCTTCATGGCTTTGTGCAGCTGCTCGCCGGCGGTCCCGTCTTCGA
GTGGGTAGAATGGCGCTGGGCCCTTCTTAATGTTTTTGGCATCTTCCATGGTGGCTTTACCAACAGTACC
GGATTGCCAAGCTTGGGCTGCAGGTCGAAAGGCCCGGAGATGAGGAAGAGGAGAACAGCGCGGCAGACGT
GCGCTTTTGAAGCGTGCAGAATGCCGGGCCTCCGGAGGACCTTCGGGCGCCCGCCCCGCCCCTGAGCCCG
CCCCTGAGCCCGCCCCCGGACCCACCCCTTCCCAGCCTCTGAGCCCAGAAAGCGAAGGAGCAAAGCTGCT
ATTGGCCGCTGCCCCAAAGGCCTACCCGCTTCCATTGCTCAGCGGTGCTGTCCATCTGCACGAGACTAGT
GAGACGTGCTACTTCCATTTGTCACGTCCTGCACGACGCGAGCTGCGGGGCGGGGGGGAACTTCCTGACT
AGGGGAGGAGTAGAAGGTGGCGCGAAGGGGCCACCAAAGAACGGAGCCGGTTGGCGCCTACCGGTGGATG
TGGAATGTGTGCGAGGCCAGAGGCCACTTGTGTAGCGCCAAGTGCCCAGCGGGGCTGCTAAAGCGCATGC
TCCAGACTGCCTTGGGAAAAGCGCCTCCCCTACCCGGTAGATCTCGATCCTCTACGCCGGACGCATCGTG
GCCGGAGTACTGCGGTTTATCTCGATGGCTACGAGGGCAGACAGTAAGTGGATTTACCATAATCCCTTAA
TTGTACGCACCGCTAAAACGCGTTCAGCGCGATCACGGCAGCAGACAGGTAAAAATGGCAACAAACCACC
CGAAAAACTGCCGCAATCGCGCCTGATAAATTTTAACCGTATGAATACCTATGCAACCAGAGGGTACAGG
CCACATTACCCCCACTTAATCCACTGAAGCTGCCATTTTTCATGGTTTCACCATCCCAGCGAAGGGCCAT
CCAGCGTGCGTTCCTGTATTTCCGGACTATAAAAGGATCTAGGTGAAGATCCTTTTTGATAATCTCATGA
CCAAAATCCCTTAACGTGAGTTTTCGTTCCACTGAGCGTCAGACCCCGTAGAAAAGATCAAAGGATCTTC
